Addgene plasmid #118565: pMRE-Tn7-151
Purpose: miniTn7 plasmid to deliver constitutively expressed fluorescent protein genes in bacteria
Depositing lab: Mitja Remus-Emsermann. Depositing organization: University of Canterbury. Publication: Chromatic Bacteria - A Broad Host-Range Plasmid and Chromosomal Insertion Toolbox for Fluorescent Protein Expression in Bacteria. Schlechter RO, Jun H, Bernach M, Oso S, Boyd E, Munoz-Lintz DA, Dobson RCJ, Remus DM, Remus-Emsermann MNP. Front Microbiol. 2018 Dec 12;9:3052. doi: 10.3389/fmicb.2018.03052. eCollection 2018. PubMed 30631309.
Backbone
  Vector backbone: pGRG36
  Vector type: Bacterial Expression ; miniTn7 delivery vector
  Selectable markers: Chloramphenicol/ Kanamycin
Growth in bacteria
  Bacterial resistance: Ampicillin, 100 μg/mL
  Growth temperature: 30°C
  Growth strain: E. coli S17-1 lambda pir
  Copy number: Low Copy
Gene/Insert
  Gene/Insert name: mTurquoise2
  Species: Synthetic
  Cloning method: Restriction Enzyme; 5′ cloning site Unknown (unknown if destroyed)
Resource information
  A portion of this plasmid was derived from a plasmid made by: pLifeAct-mTurquoise2
Terms and licenses: Academic/Nonprofit Terms; Industry Terms: Not Available to Industry
Depositor comments: Please visit https://www.biorxiv.org/content/early/2018/09/07/402172 for bioRxiv preprint.
How to cite: pMRE-Tn7-151 was a gift from Mitja Remus-Emsermann (Addgene plasmid # 118565 ; http://n2t.net/addgene:118565 ; RRID:Addgene_118565)
