[The description below was written by a language model from this plasmid's Addgene catalogue record and pLannotate feature annotations shown in this document.]
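Description:
pMRE-Tn7-151 is a low-copy, 15.5 kb mini-Tn7 delivery plasmid built on the pGRG36 backbone and designed to place a constitutively expressed mTurquoise2 gene into bacterial chromosomes. It replicates from the pSC101 origin using the temperature-sensitive Rep101 (A56V) protein, which explains its maintenance at a permissive 30 °C and allows the plasmid to be lost at higher temperature once transposition has occurred. The backbone carries AmpR for selection in E. coli, an incP oriT so it can be mobilised by conjugation from a donor strain such as S17-1 lambda pir, and remnants of an f1 origin and a tetracycline resistance gene.

Outside the transposon ends, the plasmid encodes the Tn7 transposition machinery tnsA, tnsB, tnsC and tnsD (only a fragment of tnsE is annotated) downstream of the araBAD promoter, with araC alongside. TnsABC together with TnsD directs high-frequency, site-specific insertion into the att-Tn7 site. On the circular map, the cargo lies between Tn7R and Tn7L and spans the sequence origin: a kanamycin resistance gene (aphA-3), a fragment of Tn5 tnpA that is probably a cloning remnant, the mTurquoise2 cyan fluorescent protein coding sequence (a synthetic, mammalian codon-optimised variant derived from pLifeAct-mTurquoise2), a lambda t0 terminator, a cat chloramphenicol resistance cassette, and an rrnB T1 terminator. Kanamycin and chloramphenicol therefore select for integrants.

The promoter driving mTurquoise2 is not annotated in the feature table, although the record describes expression as constitutive. The plasmid belongs to a toolbox for fluorescently tagging diverse bacteria by chromosomal insertion.
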