Features (pLannotate 1.2.2; 29 found; start..end, strand, type, name):
     14..108     +  terminator     lambda t0 terminator: transcription terminator from phage lambda
    123..151     +  promoter       cat promoter (fragment): promoter of the E. coli cat gene encoding chloramphenicol acetyltransferase
    152..808     +  CDS            cat: CAT_ECOLX - Experimental evidence at protein level: Swiss-Prot protein existence level 1. This enzyme is an effector of chloramphenicol resistance in bacteria. From Escherichia coli. This protein is used as a marker in many commonly used cloning vectors, such as pACYC184.
    876..962     +  terminator     rrnB T1 terminator: Escherichia coli rrnB; transcription terminator T1 from the E. coli rrnB gene
   1073..1238    -  mobile_element Tn7L: mini-Tn7 element (left end of the Tn7 transposon) Tn7
   1671..2621    -  CDS            Rep101(Ts): temperature-sensitive version of the RepA protein needed for replication with the pSC101 origin (Armstrong et al., 1984); rep101 encoding an A56V mutation
   2669..2891    -  rep_origin     pSC101 ori: low-copy replication origin that requires the Rep101 protein
   3376..3628    -  CDS            TcR (fragment): tetracycline efflux protein; tet; confers resistance to tetracycline
   3631..3740    +  oriT           oriT: incP origin of transfer
   3741..3869    -  rep_origin     f1 ori (fragment) (sequence partly withheld): f1 bacteriophage origin of replication; arrow indicates direction of (+) strand synthesis
   3911..4771    -  CDS            AmpR: β-lactamase; bla; confers resistance to ampicillin, carbenicillin, and related antibiotics
   4772..4863    -  promoter       AmpR promoter: bla
   4882..4909    -  terminator     rrnB T2 terminator: transcription terminator T2 from the E. coli rrnB gene
   5001..5087    -  terminator     rrnB T1 terminator: Escherichia coli rrnB; transcription terminator T1 from the E. coli rrnB gene
   5089..5204    -  ncRNA          5S rRNA: Accession: RF00001 - 5S ribosomal RNA
   5290..5327    -  misc_feature   MCS (fragment): pUC18/19 multiple cloning site
   5328..5717    -  CDS            tnsE (fragment): TNSE_ECOLX - Experimental evidence at protein level: Swiss-Prot protein existence level 1. TnsABC + TnsD promote high-frequency insertion of Tn7 into a specific target site known as att-Tn7 whereas TnsABC + TnsE promote low-frequency insertion into many different sites. From Escherichia coli.
   5724..7247    -  CDS            tnsD: TNSD_ECOLX - Protein predicted: Swiss-Prot protein existence level 4. TnsABC + TnsD promote high-frequency insertion of Tn7 into a specific target site known as att-Tn7 whereas TnsABC + TnsE promote low-frequency insertion into many different sites. From Escherichia coli.
   7253..8917    -  CDS            tnsC: TNSC_ECOLX - Experimental evidence at protein level: Swiss-Prot protein existence level 1. TnsABC + TnsD promote high-frequency insertion of Tn7 into a specific target site known as att-Tn7 whereas TnsABC + TnsE promote low-frequency insertion into many different sites. From Escherichia coli.
   8917..11022   -  CDS            tnsB: TNSB_ECOLX - Experimental evidence at protein level: Swiss-Prot protein existence level 1. Sequence-specific, DNA-binding protein required for Tn7 transposition. Recognizes sequences necessary for recombination at both left and right ends of Tn7 and, together with TnsA, forms the transposase. TnsB executes the 5'-DNA strand breakage and joining reactions. From Escherichia coli.
  11012..11830   -  CDS            tnsA: TNSA_ECOLX - Experimental evidence at protein level: Swiss-Prot protein existence level 1. Required for Tn7 transposition. Forms the transposase, together with TnsB. TnsA executes the 5'-DNA strand breakage reaction. TnsABC and TnsD promote high-frequency insertion of Tn7 into a specific target site known as ATT-Tn7 whereas TnsABC and TnsD promote low- frequency insertion into many different sites. From Escherichia coli.
  11909..11927   -  misc_feature   MCS (fragment): pUC18/19 multiple cloning site
  11948..12232   -  promoter       araBAD promoter: araBAD; promoter of the L-arabinose operon of E. coli; the araC regulatory gene is transcribed in the opposite direction (Guzman et al., 1995)
  12259..13137   +  CDS            araC: L-arabinose regulatory protein; araC
  13227..13245   -  promoter       tet promoter (fragment): E. coli promoter for tetracycline efflux protein gene
  13283..13481   -  mobile_element Tn7R (fragment): mini-Tn7 element (right end of the Tn7 transposon) Tn7
  13629..14423   +  CDS            KanR: aminoglycoside phosphotransferase; aphA-3; confers resistance to kanamycin
  14431..14748   +  CDS            tnpA (fragment): TN5P_ECOLX - Also known as tnp. Experimental evidence at protein level: Swiss-Prot protein existence level 1. Mediates transposition of transposon Tn5 by a 'cut and paste' mechanism. First, the monomeric transposase binds the 19 bp inverted DNA repeats flanking the transposon. Then, dimerization of the DNA- bound transposase creates a synaptic DNA complex. After nicking of the first DNA strand, excision of the transposon proceeds through a series of intermediates. The transposase then mediates the insertion of the transposon at a new site by strand transfer. The activity of the wild- type tran
  14787..15502   +  CDS            mTurquoise2 (fragment): enhanced monomeric variant of CFP (Goedhart et al., 2012) mammalian codon-optimized
>Addgene plasmid #118565 | pMRE-Tn7-151 | addgene full sequence | sequence record 226502 | Addgene NGS Result
TTAGCTGAGCTTGGACTCCTGTTGATAGATCCAGTAATGACCTCAGAACTCCATCTGGATTTGTTCAGAA
CGCTCGGTTGCCGCCGGGCGTTTTTTATTGGTGAGAATCCAAGCTAGCTTGGCGAGATTTTCAGGAGCTA
AGGAAGCTAAAATGGAGAAAAAAATCACTGGATATACCACCGTTGATATATCCCAATGGCATCGTAAAGA
ACATTTTGAGGCATTTCAGTCAGTTGCTCAATGTACCTATAACCAGACCGTTCAGCTGGATATTACGGCC
TTTTTAAAGACCGTAAAGAAAAATAAGCACAAGTTTTATCCGGCCTTTATTCACATTCTTGCCCGCCTGA
TGAATGCTCATCCGGAATTTCGTATGGCAATGAAAGACGGTGAGCTGGTGATATGGGATAGTGTTCACCC
TTGTTACACCGTTTTCCATGAGCAAACTGAAACGTTTTCATCGCTCTGGAGTGAATACCACGACGATTTC
CGGCAGTTTCTACACATATATTCGCAAGATGTGGCGTGTTACGGTGAAAACCTGGCCTATTTCCCTAAAG
GGTTTATTGAGAATATGTTTTTCGTCTCAGCCAATCCCTGGGTGAGTTTCACCAGTTTTGATTTAAACGT
GGCCAATATGGACAACTTCTTCGCCCCCGTTTTCACCATGGGCAAATATTATACGCAAGGCGACAAGGTG
CTGATGCCGCTGGCGATTCAGGTTCATCATGCCGTTTGTGATGGCTTCCATGTCGGCAGAATGCTTAATG
AATTACAACAGTACTGCGATGAGTGGCAGGGCGGGGCGTAATTTTTTTAAGGCAGTTATTGGTGCCCTTA
AACGCCTGGGGTAATGACTCTCTAGCTTGAGGCATCAAATAAAACGAAAGGCTCAGTCGAAAGACTGGGC
CTTTCGTTTTATCTGTTGTTTGTCGGTGAACGCTCTCCTGAGTAGGACAAATCCGCCGCTAGGAGCTTGC
GGCCGCCAGGGGATCTGATTAATTAAAACGTGGCTTACTAGGATCCGATATCATTTAAATCTAGGGATAA
CAGGGTAATACTAGTGTCGACCAACCAGATAAGTGAAATCTAGTTCCAAACTATTTTGTCATTTTTAATT
TTCGTATTAGCTTACGACGCTACACCCAGTTCCCATCTATTTTGTCACTCTTCCCTAAATAATCCTTAAA
AACTCCATTTCCACCCCTCCCAGTTCCCAACTATTTTGTCCGCCCACAGGCTGAAAGCGCTATTTCTTCC
AGAATTGCCATGATTTTTTCCCCACGGGAGGCGTCACTGGCTCCCGTGTTGTCGGCAGCTTTGATTCGAT
AAGCAGCATCGCCTGTTTCAGGCTGTCTATGTGTGACTGTTGAGCTGTAACAAGTTGTCTCAGGTGTTCA
ATTTCATGTTCTAGTTGCTTTGTTTTACTGGTTTCACCTGTTCTATTAGGTGTTACATGCTGTTCATCTG
TTACATTGTCGATCTGTTCATGGTGAACAGCTTTAAATGCACCAAAAACTCGTAAAAGCTCTGATGTATC
TATCTTTTTTACACCGTTTTCATCTGTGCATATGGACAGTTTTCCCTTTGATATGTAACGGTGAACAGTT
GTTCTACTTTTGTTTGTTAGTCTTGATGCTTCACTGATAGATACAAGAGCCATAAGAACCTCAGATCCTT
CCGTATTTAGCCAGTATGTTCTCTAGTGTGGTTCGTTGTTTTTGCGTGAGCCATGAGAACGAACCATTGA
GATCATACTTACTTTGCATGTCACTCAAAAATTTTGCCTCAAAACTGGTGAGCTGAATTTTTGCAGTTAA
AGCATCGTGTAGTGTTTTTCTTAGTCCGTTATGTAGGTAGGAATCTGATGTAATGGTTGTTGGTATTTTG
TCACCATTCATTTTTATCTGGTTGTTCTCAAGTTCGGTTACGAGATCCATTTGTCTATCTAGTTCAACTT
GGAAAATCAACGTATCAGTCGGGCGGCCTCGCTTATCAACCACCAATTTCATATTGCTGTAAGTGTTTAA
ATCTTTACTTATTGGTTTCAAAACCCATTGGTTAAGCCTTTTAAACTCATGGTAGTTATTTTCAAGCATT
AACATGAACTTAAATTCATCAAGGCTAATCTCTATATTTGCCTTGTGAGTTTTCTTTTGTGTTAGTTCTT
TTAATAACCACTCATAAATCCTCATAGAGTATTTGTTTTCAAAAGACTTAACATGTTCCAGATTATATTT
TATGAATTTTTTTAACTGGAAAAGATAAGGCAATATCTCTTCACTAAAAACTAATTCTAATTTTTCGCTT
GAGAACTTGGCATAGTTTGTCCACTGGAAAATCTCAAAGCCTTTAACCAAAGGATTCCTGATTTCCACAG
TTCTCGTCATCAGCTCTCTGGTTGCTTTAGCTAATACACCATAAGCATTTTCCCTACTGATGTTCATCAT
CTGAACGTATTGGTTATAAGTGAACGATACCGTCCGTTCTTTCCTTGTAGGGTTTTCAATCGTGGGGTTG
AGTAGTGCCACACAGCATAAAATTAGCTTGGTTTCATGCTCCGTTAAGTCATAGCGACTAATCGCTAGTT
CATTTGCTTTGAAAACAACTAATTCAGACATACATCTCAATTGGTCTAGGTGATTTTAATCACTATACCA
ATTGAGATGGGCTAGTCAATGATAATTACTAGTCCTTTTCCTTTGAGTTGTGGGTATCTGTAAATTCTGC
TAGACCTTTGCTGGAAAACTTGTAAATTCTGCTAGACCCTCTGTAAATTCCGCTAGACCTTTGTGTGTTT
TTTTTGTTTATATTCAAGTGGTTATAATTTATAGAATAAAGAAAGAATAAAAAAAGATAAAAAGAATAGA
TCCCAGCCCTGTGTATAACTCACTACTTTAGTCAGTTCCGCAGTATTACAAAAGGATGTCGCAAACGCTG
TTTGCTCCTCTACAAAACAGACCTTAAAACCCTAAAGGCTTAAGTAGCACCCTCGCAAGCTCGGGCAAAT
CGCTGAATATTCCTTTTGTCTCCGACCATCAGGCACCTGAGTCGCTGTCTTTTTCGTGACATTCAGTTCG
CTGCGCTCACGGCTCTGGCAGTGAATGGGGGTAAATGGCACTACAGGCGCCTTTTATGGATTCATGCAAG
GAAACTACCCATAATACAAGAAAAGCCCGTCACGGGCTTCTCAGGGCGTTTTATGGCGGGTCTGCTATGT
GGTGCTATCTGACTTTTTGCTGTTCAGCAGTTCCTGCCCTCTGATTTTCCAGTCTGACCACTTCGGATTA
TCCCGTGACAGGTCATTCAGACTGGCTAATGCACCCAGTAAGGCAGCGGTATCATCAACAGGCTTACCCG
TCTTACTGTCGGGGATCGACGCTCTCCCTTATGCGACTCCTGCATTAGGAAGCAGCCCAGTAGTAGGTTG
AGGCCGTTGAGCACCGCCGCCGCAAGGAATGGTGCATGCAAGGAGATGGCGCCCAACAGTCCCCCGGCCA
CGGGGCCTGCCACCATACCCACGCCGAAACAAGCGCTCATGAGCCCGAAGTGGCGAGCCCGATCTTCCCC
ATCGGTGATGTCGGCGATATAGGCGCCAGCAACCGCACCTGTGGCGCCGGTGATGCCGCCGGGCAGGATA
GGTGAAGTAGGCCCACCCGCGAGCGGGTGTTCCTTCTTCACTGTCCCTTATTCGCACCTGGCGGTGCTCA
ACGGGAATCCTGCTCTGCGAGGCTGGCCGGCGGCG
[125 nt withheld, positions 3746-3870]
AATCAATCTAAAGTATATATGAGTAAACTTGGTCTGACAGTTACCAATGCTTAATCAGTGAGGCACCTAT
CTCAGCGATCTGTCTATTTCGTTCATCCATAGTTGCCTGACTCCCCGTCGTGTAGATAACTACGATACGG
GAGGGCTTACCATCTGGCCCCAGTGCTGCAATGATACCGCGAGACCCACGCTCACCGGCTCCAGATTTAT
CAGCAATAAACCAGCCAGCCGGAAGGGCCGAGCGCAGAAGTGGTCCTGCAACTTTATCCGCCTCCATCCA
GTCTATTAATTGTTGCCGGGAAGCTAGAGTAAGTAGTTCGCCAGTTAATAGTTTGCGCAACGTTGTTGCC
ATTGCTGCAGGCATCGTGGTGTCACGCTCGTCGTTTGGTATGGCTTCATTCAGCTCCGGTTCCCAACGAT
CAAGGCGAGTTACATGATCCCCCATGTTGTGCAAAAAAGCGGTTAGCTCCTTCGGTCCTCCGATCGTTGT
CAGAAGTAAGTTGGCCGCAGTGTTATCACTCATGGTTATGGCAGCACTGCATAATTCTCTTACTGTCATG
CCATCCGTAAGATGCTTTTCTGTGACTGGTGAGTACTCAACCAAGTCATTCTGAGAATAGTGTATGCGGC
GACCGAGTTGCTCTTGCCCGGCGTCAACACGGGATAATACCGCGCCACATAGCAGAACTTTAAAAGTGCT
CATCATTGGAAAACGTTCTTCGGGGCGAAAACTCTCAAGGATCTTACCGCTGTTGAGATCCAGTTCGATG
TAACCCACTCGTGCACCCAACTGATCTTCAGCATCTTTTACTTTCACCAGCGTTTCTGGGTGAGCAAAAA
CAGGAAGGCAAAATGCCGCAAAAAAGGGAATAAGGGCGACACGGAAATGTTGAATACTCATACTCTTCCT
TTTTCAATATTATTGAAGCATTTATCAGGGTTATTGTCTCATGAGCGGATACATATTTGAATGTATTTAG
AAAAATAAACAAAAGAGTTTGTAGAAACGCAAAAAGGCCATCCGTCAGGATGGCCTTCTGCTTAATTTGA
TGCCTGGCAGTTTATGGCGGGCGTCCTGCCCGCCACCCTCCGGGCCGTTGCTTCGCAACGTTCAAATCCG
CTCCCGGCGGATTTGTCCTACTCAGGAGAGCGTTCACCGACAAACAACAGATAAAACGAAAGGCCCAGTC
TTTCGACTGAGCCTTTCGTTTTATTTGATGCCTGGCAGTTCCCTACTCTCGCATGGGGAGACCCCACACT
ACCATCGGCGCTACGGCGTTTCACTTCTGAGTTCGGCATGGGGTCAGGTGGGACCACCGCGCTACTGCCG
CCAGGCAAATTCTGTTTTATCAGACCGCTTCTGCGTTCTGATTTAATCTGTATCAGGCTGAAAATCTTCT
CTCATCCGCCAAAACAGCCAAGCTTGCATGCCTGCAGGTCGACTCTAGAGGATCCCCTAAAAATAATGAC
CGAGCTAGCTCTAACTGTGGGATGTGATAACGAGTCTTGCTATATGGTGTTTCAGCTTCGTAAATAAATG
AACTCTGCGCTCCATCCTTGTTGCGTACGGAAGCAAAGGACGAGAGATTAGGAAAATCGATTATTTTGGC
TCGTTGAAGATCCGATGCTTCAAACTCAATCACACGATCCGCCTTATTTATTTGCTTTGTTGTACTGTTA
ACCACCTTAGCTCGACTTAATAAAGGCAAATGAGTAAATCGAGTCCATTTCCGTTCTTGCATTGGATTAA
ACCAAACAAAAATACGCCACTCCTTATGACCCGAGTTACGGAATAAATGACCAATATGTACAACCTGCAC
ATTGTCATTAAATGTAGCTAGCCTAACCACTCACTCTTCCCCATAAACCATTTCCAAGAATCTTTGTGCT
TCCTCAGTTATCCGCTCTTTAGATAACGTTGCACTTCTTAATAATCGCCAGCGCCTAAGCTCAACATCTT
CCTGTTTAAGCTTAATAAAAGCTTGGCTAATCCGTCTAATTTGATAATCTTCCACACTCTCTGAGTAACG
CTTTAAGCAAAGCGCTACCAAAGGCAGTTTCTGTAGATTTTTTGCAAGAGAGGTTCCGTTAGGAGTTTGC
TTTAACAGCCAGCTCGATGTCGCTCTTGGGTGATCAAGGCTACTATCTAGACGCTTTATGATTCTTAATA
GTTGTCGTACAGCAATTCGATCTCTTTGGTTCCAATCAACTCTAGGGGCGGGTGCCAGACGCTCTTGTTG
ATGCTGTTGATTCCAGTGAACTAGCCAATCCCTGTCATGTCGGTAAAGCCAAGCGTATAGCACCCCACCC
TCTAAAGACTGTCTTGCCGCCTTAATTCCTTGGTATTTATGCACTAGTTGCTGCCAGTCTTTATGCTTAA
CAGATAAATCTTCAGAGTTAGGTTGCACAGACTGGCTAACAGGTCTTGTCGTTATAGAGTGCTCAGTAAG
AGCACTTGCCTGCTGTAGCGCTTCTATAACCGTTAGTTTTGGCAATAAGGCTTGCCACACAATACTATGC
TGTAAATAACTAAAGGCTTTTCTATGCTTACGGAATATACTTTTCAGCCAACACGTGTCCTTGTTCTCTG
CCAACTTTAAATCCAGTTTCTCTAGTGCCTCATCACTAAAAGTCTGCCTCACTCTCTCCGCCACCAAGTC
ATGACGAATGTGCTTGCTTTTGGTTAGCCCTAGATCCTGCGCTAAGCGCTGATAAAACAGCGTCCACTGC
TCAAGGCTTGGGGAAAGCTCTTGCGCTCGTGGAGCATCTAACAGAGGGGCTATATAAGCAGCTAGTGCTG
TTAATTGAGATAGGGAGTCTTTGGGGTAGTCTGAAAGCAGCTCAGTATGACCCAAAGCCCAAAATTGATG
TCGGTGATCATCTACAGCTCTATCAAAGAAGACTAAAGCACCGTGTTTTGGACAATATGGCAAAGCGGGC
AAATACCAATCTCGTTGCCAAAAGGCTTCCCCATACCTATTTAGCTGAAGAGCAACGCAATCAGGGCAGT
ATCTAAAGCGGTTATCGCTCTTAACTCTAGAAGCAGCGACTCCTAGCATTAAATGCACCGCACCTTGCGC
TTGGTACTCCATTAACCGAATAGCTTCGTCTCGGCGCTCCTTGCCTACAAACGGAGCATATAAAGGGAAT
AAGGTATGCTCATAAATAAGCTGCTGAACAGCGTAACGTCCTGTTTGATGTAGATGTCTTGCTATCACAC
CTAAATGCGAGGGCAGACCTAAGGTAGCGACCACCTTGCGGTTGCCATACACCTCATCCAACAGCTGCTT
AGGACTAACAATCCCTTGATAAACGCCTGCCCGTGCAATAGTGCTATAAATCAGCTCATTCGAGTACGGA
ACAGGAAAGTTTCTCATGGCTAACCTGCTTGTTTAAATAAGCTCGCCATATCCACTATTACCCCTTTCCC
TTTTAACCGTTCATGCATGGTTTTTTCAGGTTGGCGTTGTGAATAGATATAACGTAAATCCGTATCAGGC
AAGCTATCCCAGTCGCTGGGCTTGACTACCTTTATAGCCGAAACCTTTTTACTCTTGGAGGGCTTTTCTA
GTTCTGACACTACCGTTTCGCCTTCCATCAACCACTGCAAAACAAGAGGCAGTAACTTTTGTCTTGTCAT
CGTTGGATTCTGGCTAAACGCTTTTTTAATAGTGGGAATTAACAGGCTTGAATCGTAATCCTCTTTCAGC
ATCAGATATAAATGACGCTGATCTTCGGTATCTAACTCTTGAAGGGCTTTTTCTTCTGGTGTTTGTTCTT
GTATCGCTGCGATATCTAGCTGAAGTTGGATTAACCGTTTATCAATCTCGGGAACGACTAGATCAGAATA
ACGAGCAATGCGTTCTGGGATACCCGAGCGTAATGCCTCTAGCATGGGGTGCACAGGCTTTAACTCATCT
TGATACACTTGCCGCAATAAACCAGCGGTAATACGCTCATTGCCTAAAGCTAGCGCACGGAGCTGAGCGA
GTACAAAAAGTTTTACTACAATGTCCATCACTCCTTGGCTTAGCTCATACCACACATCACGGACCTCATC
CGATAACAGCGCATCTTTGCGTTGTAAAAGCTGTAATTGCCAAAGATTATCCGTAAAAGCGATCCACTCT
TGATTGGGCTTTCCACGTTGCGTTTGTTGTATAGGATCCCAGAATATAGCTCCAAACCCTGCCCCTCTAC
GTGCAGACCGCAAATCAGCCTCAAAAATCTCTCGTGCTTTAGGGGTACCAATCAACATCACTGGTACGCC
AATAATATTCACCATCGTCACAAAAAAGTTCAGCATCTCTTGAGATCCACCCGAACGAGAGCGGCTTAAA
TGCTGAATTTCATCAATAACCAACAACCCTAAAGCATGTGCATTGGCTATTTGCGACATCAAAGCCAACA
TGGTTTCTATACCATGACGTTTTAAGCCATAACGACGCTCATAGTTCGAGCCCAAGGCTCGATCCAACGC
TCTGAAAAAATTCAAGCAGATTTCTTTTAGCGAACCATTATGCGAGCAGTCTATTTTCAAATACACCACC
TGCTCTACATTGAGTTCACGATGGTAAATCACCTGAGGATACGTGGCTAGAATACGATGAAGAGAGGTCG
TCTTCCCACTACCAGAACAACCAATTAACAATAAGCTTTGTGCCGTAGATCGTGCCTCCTCAAAGCGAAA
TGTCTCCAACTCTCCCGTTTGAACACGCTCATAACCATTTTGTAAATGCTTTTGTAAATCTCCTGTTTTA
GGATTTCTGCCTACGTAGCCACCTCGAATCATGACCGAAATACGCTCACTTAGTAGCAAATGCGTACCTA
ATGGCTGAAAATAGTCATCTGGAATACGACAAATGGTATGAGCTCTGATAACACGGGACTTTTGCAAGTC
AGAGGAAGTAAGCTGTAAAGAGGATTTCAGTGATGCAGCACTATTCACTGACTCTTGTAATGGTGGTAAG
GCCTCGATAAAAGGATTATCACGATAAGCCTCTACCCCCGTATCACGATAAACTGCTTGAATCCGGGTAG
CACTCATGACTCATCCTTTTCTGGTGGATCCTGAAATAATTCAGGCACGTATGTGGGTAGGCTGTAATCT
TCTTGATCATCCGCTTCCACTGCGTTGAAAGGAATAACTTTAGCCTCATCACCTGAAGAGCTTGGCTTCA
AATGCTCCGCACGTTTTTTACGCTCCGAGGTCACGGCTTCTTTTTTATTAGTTTTAATCTGCTTAATGCG
TGTTGATTTGGGCTCAGTAGTACTGGGCGTTAACTTATTCGCTTTCTGAATGGTTTGCTGAATAAACGCC
TCAAGCTCCCTGCGTTTAGTTAACTCATCCTGCTTCGCATTGGCTTTATTGTGTTTTTCTTGTGCTTGTA
TATCCCAAACCTCCCAAAATGAGAGACCTTTAAACTGCCGACTACGTTCCGTCAGATTACAGCGCCAAAA
TACACGGCTGCCAACTTGCGGAAACAAATAAATCGTATCAACCAGCACTGGGTCATAAGCCGCTTCTAAA
TGTTGAGGTCTAGCTATATCAGTGCTCCGCTGCAACCAACCCTCACGCAGAATCTCTGACCCCGAGTAAT
ACAAACCCCACAAATTAACGCCAAATGAAGAAATAGAGACCTTTCGGCGAGGCAGTAACGCTACTCGCAA
CTGCTCTTGCTCCACAGCCCTTAAACTACCTGTACGATGCTGCATACCCCATTGCCATAGCTGGACAGGA
ATAGACGGTAAATCTGTAGGAAAATCAGCATCTCGATCGTATTTATCCATCACCAGATGGTTATTTCTGA
ATAAGATCGTACGCAAAATAATTTGTGTGAACTCAAATACCGACAGAGATGCATCTAACCTATAGTCTGT
TTCACCATGGCTTTTGATCCGACTGCCCTCTACAATGCCAGGTGCAAAGGACTTAAACTCGGCTTGTAGT
GTTCTAAAAGTGCTTTCCACTATGCCTTTAGCATCGCCACGTCTAGGTGGAGCACTTTCCACTCGCACAT
TAAAACTAGAAACTAAGGCTTCGACCTGATGACTCATTAATTCGCCACGGTCCGCTAGCAACACATCTGG
CAAACCTACACACGGCCAGTCTGAGCTACTAATCTCAATATCATGCTGGGCACAAATGGCCGTTTTGTCA
GAGCAAGCATTTACAAAAGCCTGCATCGCCACCACATAAGACGGATTTTCAAAGCCGATATAAAAGCCCG
TGATCATCCGACTAAACACATCAATCACAATGTAAAGCGTTGGTCTTCCTATGATTTTTTGGCGATCATG
ATGATCCACTAAATAAATATCAGCAATCGTGGCATCAATCTCATAACGACTCCCAGGGCCTAACGCCTGA
GAAGTGGCTGTACTACTTAAGGGTCGTACGTCTTTTTTATATACCCCTGCTTTAACTCTAGACTTTAAGC
GCTGAGCTTTAGGGTATTCTCGATCATAAAAATAACGAAACTGACGTAGTGTTGGGTAATCCTCTTGGGG
AATGCGAGGAAAATACTGAGCAAACAAGTCCACAAATCGTCTATAGGCAACGGTGGTCTTTGTACCTTTT
TGATTTAACAGGTGCTTTTCTATGGTCAACCTAAAAAGGCGTTCAATCTCGGGCGTTACCTTGGTTCCTT
CACCCTTACCATATTCTCTGGCTCGGCCAATCTTTGCTGTTCCTGTCGCTGAACGTCTTTCCCCTGGTGC
ACCGCTGTTTTTGTAGTCAGGAATTAATGCATTAGGCGTTTGACCACGCTGCCAGTAACGGCGTAACAAC
TTATAAACTGTAGCCTTAGTAACCTTATGTTCTTGGACCACATGCTCAACGAGTTCGCTTCTGACTTTAG
GGTCGAAACGATCCTTACTATTAATAATAGGAAGAATTTTTCGATAATCCTCCTCGCGCTTCTGGAAGCT
GACAGAATCTACAGACGGCTCTTCTAAATCAAGATGTACATAAGGGTCATCAGTTCTAACTAAGCGGCCT
TCATCTAAATACTGCATTAGCAACAACTCAGCCCTAGCTTGTGGAACTCCTTTATCAGCGCTTATTTGCA
TCCAGACAACTTGGCCATCCTCTATAGCCAAAATGCGATACGGATCATTATCAAATAGCACAACCTCATT
AATTTGCCACATAGCGCAACTCCTCCATATTCACTACTTGGCTAATACAGAGATCTGCACACTTATTTGC
CCTGAAAGACTTATAAATATTGAACTTAATAAAACCATTTGCGGTTAAGGCTCGTATCTCACTCAATGTT
TTGCCTAACTCCAAATCATAAGCAATATCAACCTGCTTACAGACATTGATAATGTTTTCATCTCCTTTTT
CTTGCAGGATATGGGCCAATGGGGATAGTTGTGCTAAAAGCTCCGCAGAAACTTCTTCTGTTTTCACTGA
ATAAAGCCATTCAATATTTTCTTTTACTACGGGATTTATTTCTTTATCAGTAAAAATGAACCAAGGAATT
TGCTTTTGCTGCCAATAGCGACGCTCTAGTTCTAGTTTTTCTAAGGTACGCTCGTCTTGTAAGGCTGCTG
CAGGTTTGACTTGAATAGCAAACTGCTCAAAAGGACCATCTTTGCAGTCCACTAAAAAATCAGTAGACAT
AACCTGATCTACACCACGAATAACAGGATGCTTAATACCACTATCTATTGCAATCTGCCTGGTATCACTA
GGTAATAAGGGGAACTGCTCGCGTATATCTAGCACGCTGCTCTCCCACTCAAGACTGAGAAAAACAGCAA
GCTCTAAGTCAGATAGCAAATGATGGACTCGTCCCGTCTTATGAGAATAAATACGGTGGGAACGACCTGA
AGAAGGAACTTCTTGTACTGTTAGCCATGGAATATAGTCTTTACCATGCCCTTGGCCACGCCCCTCTTTA
ATACGACGGGCAATTTGCACTTCAGAAAATGAAGAGTTTGCTTTAGCCATAACAAAAGTCCAGTATGCTT
TTTCACAGCATAACTGGACTGATTTCAGTTTACAACTATTCTGTCTAGTTTAAGACTTGGGTACCGAGCT
CGAATTCGCTAGCCCAAAAAAACGGGTATGGAGAAACAGTAGAGAGTTGCGATAAAAAGCGTCAGGTAGG
ATCCGCTAATCTTATGGATAAAAATGCTATGGCATAGCAAAGTGTGACGCCGTGCAAATAATCAATGTGG
ACTTTTCTGCCGTGATTATAGACACTTTTGTTACGCGTTTTTGTCATGGCTTTGGTCCCGCTTTGTTACA
GAATGCTTTTAATAAGCGGGGTTACCGGTTTGGTTAGCGAGAAGAGCCAGTAAAAGACGCAGTGACGGCA
ATGTCTGATGCAATATGGACAATTGGTTTCTTCTCTGAATGGCGGGAGTATGAAAAGTATGGCTGAAGCG
CAAAATGATCCCCTGCTGCCGGGATACTCGTTTAATGCCCATCTGGTGGCGGGTTTAACGCCGATTGAGG
CCAACGGTTATCTCGATTTTTTTATCGACCGACCGCTGGGAATGAAAGGTTATATTCTCAATCTCACCAT
TCGCGGTCAGGGGGTGGTGAAAAATCAGGGACGAGAATTTGTTTGCCGACCGGGTGATATTTTGCTGTTC
CCGCCAGGAGAGATTCATCACTACGGTCGTCATCCGGAGGCTCGCGAATGGTATCACCAGTGGGTTTACT
TTCGTCCGCGCGCCTACTGGCATGAATGGCTTAACTGGCCGTCAATATTTGCCAATACGGGGTTCTTTCG
CCCGGATGAAGCGCACCAGCCGCATTTCAGCGACCTGTTTGGGCAAATCATTAACGCCGGGCAAGGGGAA
GGGCGCTATTCGGAGCTGCTGGCGATAAATCTGCTTGAGCAATTGTTACTGCGGCGCATGGAAGCGATTA
ACGAGTCGCTCCATCCACCGATGGATAATCGGGTACGCGAGGCTTGTCAGTACATCAGCGATCACCTGGC
AGACAGCAATTTTGATATCGCCAGCGTCGCACAGCATGTTTGCTTGTCGCCGTCGCGTCTGTCACATCTT
TTCCGCCAGCAGTTAGGGATTAGCGTCTTAAGCTGGCGCGAGGACCAACGTATCAGCCAGGCGAAGCTGC
TTTTGAGCACCACCCGGATGCCTATCGCCACCGTCGGTCGCAATGTTGGTTTTGACGATCAACTCTATTT
CTCGCGGGTATTTAAAAAATGCACCGGGGCCAGCCCGAGCGAGTTCCGTGCCGGTTGTGAAGAAAAAGTG
AATGATGTAGCCGTCAAGTTGTCATAATTGGTAACGAATCAGACAATTGACGGCTTGACGGAGTAGCATA
GGGTTTGCAGAATCCCTGCTTCGTCCATTTGACAGGCACATTATGCATCGATGATAAGCTGTCAAACATG
AGCAGATCCTCTACGCCGGACGCATCGTGGCCTGTGGGCGGACAATAAAGTCTTAAACTGAACAAAATAG
ATCTAAACTATGACAATAAAGTCTTAAACTAGACAGAATAGTTGTAAACTGAAATCAGTCCAGTTATGCT
GTGAAAAAGCATACTGGACTTTTGTTATGGCTAAAGCAAACTCTTCATTTTCTGAAGTGCAAATTGCCCG
TCGTATTAAAGAGGGGCGTGGGGTCGACGCGGCCGTGGCGCGCCTCCTAGGTGCTCGAGTGGCGGCCGCT
ATTGACCCATAAACTGCCAGGAATTGGGGATCGGATTCGAGCTAAGAATTCCCTTGGGGTATCTTTAAAT
ACTGTAGAAAAGAGGAAGGAAATAATAAATGGCTAAAATGAGAATATCACCGGAATTGAAAAAACTGATC
GAAAAATACCGCTGCGTAAAAGATACGGAAGGAATGTCTCCTGCTAAGGTATATAAGCTGGTGGGAGAAA
ATGAAAACCTATATTTAAAAATGACGGACAGCCGGTATAAAGGGACCACCTATGATGTGGAACGGGAAAA
GGACATGATGCTATGGCTGGAAGGAAAGCTGCCTGTTCCAAAGGTCCTGCACTTTGAACGGCATGATGGC
TGGAGCAATCTGCTCATGAGTGAGGCCGATGGCGTCCTTTGCTCGGAAGAGTATGAAGATGGACAAAGCC
CTGAAAAGATTATCGAGCTGTATGCGGAGTGCATCAGGCTCTTTCACTCCATCGACATATCGGATTGTCC
CTATACGAATAGCTTAGACAGCCGCTTAGCCGAATTGGATTACTTACTGAATAACGATCTGGCCGATGTG
GATTGCGAAAACTGGGAAGAAGACACTCCATTTAAAGATCCGCGCGAGCTGTATGATTTTTTAAAGACGG
AAAAGCCCGAAGAGGAACTTGTCTTTTCCCACGGCGACCTGGGAGACAGCAACATCTTTGTGAAAGATGG
CAAAGTAAGTGGCTTTATTGATCTTGGGAGAAGCGGCAGGGCGGACAAGTGGTATGACATTGCCTTCTGC
GTCCGGTCGATCAGGGAGGATGTCGGGGAAGAACAGTATGTCGAGCTATTTTTTGACTTACTGGGGATCA
AGCCTGATTGGGAGAAAATAAAATATTATATTTTACTGGATGAATTGTTTTAGAGCTCGCACGCTGCCGC
AAGCACTCAGGGCGCAAGGGCTGCTAAAGGAAGCGGAACACGTAGAAAGCCAGTCCGCAGAAACGGTGCT
GACCCCGGATGAATGTCAGCTACTGGGCTATCTGGACAAGGGAAAACGCAAGCGCAAAGAGAAAGCAGGT
AGCTTGCAGTGGGCTTACATGGCGATAGCTAGACTGGGCGGTTTTATGGACAGCAAGCGAACCGGAATTG
CCAGCTGGGGCGCCCTCTGGTAAGGTTGGGAAGCCCTGCAAAGTAAACTGGATGGCTTTCTTGCCGCCAA
GGATCTGATGGCGCAGGGGATCAAGATCTGATCAAGAGACAGGATACTAGTGGAGGAAGAAAAAAATGAG
CAAGGGCGAGGAGCTGTTCACCGGGGTGGTGCCCATCCTGGTCGAGCTGGACGGCGACGTAAACGGCCAC
AAGTTCAGCGTGTCCGGCGAGGGCGAGGGCGATGCCACCTACGGCAAGCTGACCCTGAAGTTCATCTGCA
CCACCGGCAAGCTGCCCGTGCCCTGGCCCACCCTCGTGACCACCCTGTCCTGGGGCGTGCAGTGCTTCGC
CCGCTACCCCGACCACATGAAGCAGCACGACTTCTTCAAGTCCGCCATGCCCGAAGGCTACGTCCAGGAG
CGCACCATCTTCTTCAAGGACGACGGCAACTACAAGACCCGCGCCGAGGTGAAGTTCGAGGGCGACACCC
TGGTGAACCGCATCGAGCTGAAGGGCATCGACTTCAAGGAGGACGGCAACATCCTGGGGCACAAGCTGGA
GTACAACTACTTTAGCGACAACGTCTATATCACCGCCGACAAGCAGAAGAACGGCATCAAGGCCAACTTC
AAGATCCGCCACAACATCGAGGACGGCGGCGTGCAGCTCGCCGACCACTACCAGCAGAACACCCCCATCG
GCGACGGCCCCGTGCTGCTGCCCGACAACCACTACCTGAGCACCCAGTCCAAGCTGAGCAAAGACCCCAA
CGAGAAGCGCGATCACATGGTCCTGCTGGAGTTCGTGACCGCCGCCGGGATCACTCTCGGCATGGACGAG
CTGTACAAGTAA
